>Addgene plasmid #242141 | PACE_AP_Neg_pBADProm | addgene full sequence | sequence record 486018 | Addgene NGS Result
TTTTTCTGCGCGTAATCTGCTGCTTGCAAACAAAAAAACCACCGCTACCAGCGGTGGTTTGTTTGCCGGA
TCAAGAGCTACCACCTCTTTTTCCGAAGGTAACTGGCTTCAGCAGAGCGCAGATACCAAATACTGTCCTT
CTAGTGTAGCCGTAGTTAGGCCACCACTTCAAGAACTCTGTAGCACCGCCTACATACCTCGCTCTGCTAA
TCCTGTTACCAGTGGCTGCTGCCAGTGGCGATAAGTCGTGTCTTACCGGGTTGGACTCAAGACGATAGTT
ACCGGATAAGGCGCAGCGGTCGGGCTGAACGGGGGGTTCGTGCACACAGCCCAGCTTGGAGCGAACGACC
TACACCGAACTGAGATACCTACAGCGTGAGCTATGAGAAAGCGCCACGCTTCCCGAAGGGAGAAAGGCGG
ACAGGTATCCGGTAAGCGGCAGGGTCGGAACAGGAGAGCGCACGAGGGAGCTTCCAGGGGGAAACGCCTG
GTATCTTTATAGTCCTGTCGGGTTTCGCCACCTCTGACTTGAGCGTCGATTTTTGTGATGCTCGTCAGGG
GGGCGGAGCCTATGGAAAAACGCCAGCAACGCGGCCTTTTTACGGTTCCTGGCCTTTTGCTGGCCTTTTG
CTCACATGTTCTTTCCTGCGTTATCCCCTGATTCTGTGGATAACCGTATTACCGCCTTTGAGTGAGCTGA
TACCGCTCGCCGCAGCCGAACGACCGAGCGCAGCGAGTCAGTGAGCGAGGAAGCGGAAGAGCGCCTGATG
CGGTATTTTCTCCTTACGCATCTGTGCGGTATTTCACACCGCATATGGTGCACTCTCAGTACAATCTGCT
CTGATGCCGCATAGTTAAGCCAGTATACACTCCGCTATCGCTACGTGACTGGGTCATGGCTGCGCCCCGA
CACCCGCCAACACCCGCTGACGCGCCCTGACGGGCTTGTCTGCTCCCGGCATCCGCTTACAGACAAGCTG
TGACCGTCTCCGGGAGCTGCATGTGTCAGAGGTTTTCACCGTCATCACCGAAACGCGCGAGGCAGCTGCG
GTAAAGCTCATCAGCGTGGTCGTGAAGCGATTCACAGATGTCTGCCTGTTCATCCGCGTCCAGCTCGTTG
AGTTTCTCCAGAAGCGTTAATGTCTGGCTTCTGATAAAGCGGGCCATGTTAAGGGCGGTTTTTTCCTGTT
TGGTCACTGATGCCTCCGTGTAAGGGGGATTTCTGTTCATGGGGGTAATGATACCGATGAAACGAGAGAG
GATGCTCACGATACGGGTTACTGATGATGAACAGAGGACATCCGGTAAGGCCAATAGGGGTTCATAAGGT
ACGGCCCGTACTGAACCCGGGTAGGCTGCTTGAGCCAGTGAGCGATTGCTGGCCTAGATGAATGACTGTC
CACGACAGAACCCGGCTTATCGGTCAGTTTCACCTGATTTACGTAAAAACCCGCTTCGGCGGGTTTTTGC
TTTTGGAGGGGCAGAAAGATGAATGACTGTCCACGACGCTATACCCAAAAGAAAGCGGCTTATCGGTCAG
TTTCACCTGGTTTACGTAAAAACCCGCTTCGGCGGGTTTTTGCTTTTGGAGGGGCAGAAAGATGAATGAC
TGTCCACGACACTATACCCAAAAGAAAGCGGCTTATCGGTCAGTTTCACCTGTTTTACGTAAAAACCCGC
TTCGGCGGGTTTTTACTTTTGGAGGGGCAGAAAGATGAATGACTGTCCACGACACTATACCCAAAAGAAA
GCGGCTTATCGGTCAGTTTTACCTGATGTACGTAATAAACCGTTCCGGCGGGTTTATGCCTTTAATTAAG
GAGTTTTGCAGGTGCCTTGGAACACCTGCTTTTCGCTGAATTCGCGGCCGCTTCTAGACTAGAAAGAAAC
CAATTGTCCATATTGCATCAGACATTGCCGTCACTGCGTCTTTTACTGGCTCTTCTCGCTAACCAAACCG
GTAACCCCGCTTATTAAAAGCATTCTGTAACAAAGCGGGACCAAAGCCATGACAAAAACGCGTAACAAAA
GTGTCTATAATCACGGCAGAAAAGTCCACATTGATTATTTGCACGGCGTCACACTTTGCTATGCCATAGC
ATTTTTATCCATAAGATTAGCGGATCCTACCTGACGCTTTTTATCGCAACTCTCTACTGTTTCTCCATGA
CCGAATTCAAAAGATCTTTTAAGAAGGAGATATACAAAGGAGGAAAAAAAAA
[65 nt withheld, positions 2223-2287]
CATCACCATCACCATCA
[33 nt withheld, positions 2305-2337]
C
[98 nt withheld, positions 2339-2436]
A
[305 nt withheld, positions 2438-2742]
G
[176 nt withheld, positions 2744-2919]
CCAATCGTCTGACCTGCCTCAACCTCCTGTC
[82 nt withheld, positions 2951-3032]
GCTCTGAGGGAGGCGGTTCCGGTGGTGGCTC
[36 nt withheld, positions 3064-3099]
A
[35 nt withheld, positions 3101-3135]
CCTCCCTCAATCGGTTGAATGTCGCCCTTTTGTCTTTGGCGCTGGTAAACCTTACGAGTTCAGTATCGAC
TGCGATAAGATCAACCTGTTCCGC
[50 nt withheld, positions 3230-3279]
T
[36 nt withheld, positions 3281-3316]
AAATATAATGACCCTCTTGATAACCCAAGAGGGCATTTTTTAATGCCCATGGCGTAGCTGTGCTCTAGAA
TAAAACGAAAGGCCCAGTCTTTCGACTGAGCCTTTCGTTTTATTTGACCGGAAATCAGAATTGGTTAATT
GGTTGTAACACTGGCAGAGCATTACGTTACCAATGCTTAATCAGTGAGGCACCTATCTCAGCGATCTGTC
TATTTCGTTCATCCATAGTTGCCTGACTCCCCGTCGTGTAGATAACTACGATACGGGAGGGCTTACCATC
TGGCCCCAGTGCTGCAATGATACCGCGAGACCCACGCTCACCGGCTCCAGATTTATCAGCAATAAACCAG
CCAGCCGGAAGGGCCGAGCGCAGAAGTGGTCCTGCAACTTTATCCGCCTCCATCCAGTCTATTAATTGTT
GCCGGGAAGCTAGAGTAAGTAGTTCGCCAGTTAATAGTTTGCGCAACGTTGTTGCCATTGCTACAGGCAT
CGTGGTGTCACGCTCGTCGTTTGGTATGGCTTCATTCAGCTCCGGTTCCCAACGATCAAGGCGAGTTACA
TGATCCCCCATGTTGTGCAAAAAAGCGGTTAGCTCCTTCGGTCCTCCGATCGTTGTCAGAAGTAAGTTGG
CCGCAGTGTTATCACTCATGGTTATGGCAGCACTGCATAATTCTCTTACTGTCATGCCATCCGTAAGATG
CTTTTCTGTGACTGGTGAGTACTCAACCAAGTCATTCTGAGAATAGTGTATGCGGCGACCGAGTTGCTCT
TGCCCGGCGTCAATACGGGATAATACCGCGCCACATAGCAGAACTTTAAAAGTGCTCATCATTGGAAAAC
GTTCTTCGGGGCGAAAACTCTCAAGGATCTTACCGCTGTTGAGATCCAGTTCGATGTAACCCACTCGTGC
ACCCAACTGATCTTCAGCATCTTTTACTTTCACCAGCGTTTCTGGGTGAGCAAAAACAGGAAGGCAAAAT
GCCGCAAAAAAGGGAATAAGGGCGACACGGAAATGTTGAATACTCATACTCTTCCTTTTTCAATATTATT
GAAGCATTTATCAGGGTTATTGTCTCATGAGCGGATACATATTTGAATGTATTTAGAAAAATAAACAAAT
AGGGGTTCCGCGATTAATTGCGTTGCGCTCACTGCCCGCTTTCCAGGCCAAATAGGCCGTTGAGATCCTT
Features (pLannotate 1.2.2; 12 found; start..end, strand, type, name):
    764..904     -  misc_feature   bom: basis of mobility region from pBR322
   1006..1197    -  CDS            rop: Rop protein, which maintains plasmids at low copy number; rop
   1238..1309    +  CDS            mbeC (fragment): MBEC_ECOLX - Experimental evidence at protein level: Swiss-Prot protein existence level 1. Required for efficient mobilization of ColE1 plasmid and is thus essential to promote the specific transfer of the plasmid during conjugation. Probably functions by inducing DNA bending, helping the MbeA relaxase to melt the DNA around the nic site and cleave the phosphodiester bond. Binds specifically double-stranded DNA (dsDNA) containing the ColE1 oriT but does not recognize the inverted repeat (IR). From Escherichia coli.
   1858..1877    +  misc_feature   BioBrick prefix: BioBrick prefix for parts that start with "ATG"
   1884..2168    +  promoter       araBAD promoter: araBAD; promoter of the L-arabinose operon of E. coli; the araC regulatory gene is transcribed in the opposite direction (Guzman et al., 1995)
   2223..2287    +  CDS            M13 gene III (fragment) (sequence withheld): pIII; III; minor coat protein
   2288..2305    +  CDS            7xHis (fragment) (sequence partly withheld): 6xHis affinity tag
   2305..3064    +  CDS            M13 gene III (fragment) (sequence partly withheld): pIII; III; minor coat protein
   3386..3432    -  terminator     rrnB T1 terminator: transcription terminator T1 from the E. coli rrnB gene
   3483..4343    -  CDS            AmpR: β-lactamase; bla; confers resistance to ampicillin, carbenicillin, and related antibiotics
   4344..4448    -  promoter       AmpR promoter: bla
   4496..578     +  rep_origin     ori (across the origin): high-copy-number ColE1/pMB1/pBR322/pUC origin of replication
