[The description below was written by a language model from this plasmid's Addgene catalogue record and pLannotate feature annotations shown in this document.]
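Description:
PACE_AP_Neg_pBADProm is a 4.5 kb bacterial accessory plasmid (AP) built on the pDB016 backbone by Golden Gate assembly. It serves as the negative-selection circuit in phage-assisted continuous evolution (PACE) of the arabinose-responsive regulator AraC. It replicates in E. coli from a ColE1/pMB1-type origin and is selected with ampicillin through a β-lactamase (AmpR) gene driven by its own bla promoter. The catalogue lists it as high copy. However, the annotated backbone also retains pBR322-derived elements: the rop gene, which normally lowers copy number, the bom mobilisation region, and a small mbeC fragment.

The payload is a synthetic "Gene III Negative" cassette placed under the L-arabinose-inducible araBAD (pBAD) promoter. The purpose field indicates an SD8 ribosome-binding site, which is not separately annotated. The feature table shows the M13 gene III coding sequence as two fragments interrupted by a short His-tag-like stretch, so it is a modified rather than wild-type pIII. An rrnB T1 terminator is also annotated, lying between the cassette and AmpR. In PACE negative selection, such a variant typically acts as a dominant-negative minor coat protein that poisons the infectivity of progeny phage, although the record does not spell out the mechanism.

No araC gene is annotated on the plasmid. This fits a design in which the evolving AraC variant is supplied by the selection phage. AraC activity at pBAD under unwanted conditions would then drive expression of the negative pIII and penalise propagation of that phage. The plasmid is therefore used alongside a positive-selection circuit to enrich switchable, allosterically controlled AraC variants.
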