Addgene plasmid #242141: PACE_AP_Neg_pBADProm
Purpose: pBAD-SD8-GIII Neg; AP Neg Circuit for AraC phage-assisted evolution
Depositing lab: Dominik Niopek. Depositing organization: Universitaet Heidelberg. Publication: Phage-assisted evolution of allosteric protein switches. Southern NT, von Bachmann A, Hovsepyan A, Griebl M, Wolf B, Lemmen N, Kroell AS, Westermann S, Mathony J, Niopek D. Nat Commun. 2026 Apr 14;17(1):3498. doi: 10.1038/s41467-026-71717-0. PubMed 41980963.
Backbone
  Vector backbone: pDB016
  Vector type: Bacterial Expression
Growth in bacteria
  Bacterial resistance: Ampicillin, 100 μg/mL
  Growth temperature: 37°C
  Growth strain: DH5alpha
  Copy number: High Copy
Gene/Insert
  Gene/Insert name: Gene III Negative
  Species: Synthetic
  Cloning method: Golden Gate
Terms and licenses: Academic/Nonprofit Terms; Industry Terms: Not Available to Industry
Depositor comments: Please visit https://doi.org/10.1101/2025.06.12.659331 for bioRxiv preprint.
How to cite: PACE_AP_Neg_pBADProm was a gift from Dominik Niopek (Addgene plasmid # 242141 ; http://n2t.net/addgene:242141 ; RRID:Addgene_242141)
